Addgene plasmid #47589: EGFP-hPMCA4b
Depositing lab: Emanuel Strehler. Depositing organization: Mayo Foundation for Medical Education and Research. Publication: Alternative splicing of the first intracellular loop of plasma membrane Ca2+-ATPase isoform 2 alters its membrane targeting. Chicka MC, Strehler EE. J Biol Chem. 2003 May 16;278(20):18464-70. Epub 2003 Mar 6. 10.1074/jbc.M301482200 PubMed 12624087.
Backbone
  Vector backbone: pEGFP-C2
  Backbone manufacturer: Clontech
  Backbone size w/o insert (bp): 4700
  Vector type: Mammalian Expression
Growth in bacteria
  Bacterial resistance: Kanamycin, 50 μg/mL
  Growth temperature: 37°C
  Growth strain: DH5alpha
  Copy number: High Copy
Gene/Insert
  Gene/Insert name: PMCA4x/b (alt names: ATPase, Ca++ transporting, plasma membrane 4; ATP2B4)
  Species: H. sapiens (human)
  Insert size (bp): 3622
  Mutation: K442R and P673L relative to NP_001675.3
  Entrez Gene: ATP2B4 (a.k.a. ATP2B2, MXRA1, PMCA4, PMCA4b, PMCA4x)
  Promoter: CMV
  Tag / fusion protein: EGFP (N terminal on backbone)
  Cloning method: Restriction Enzyme; 5′ cloning site XhoI (not destroyed); 3′ cloning site XhoI (not destroyed)
  Sequencing primers: 5′ EGFP-C; 3′ SV40pA-R
Terms and licenses: Academic/Nonprofit Terms; Industry Terms: Not Available to Industry
Depositor comments: HPMCA4x/b coding sequence starts with amino acid 2 (Thr) at pos 1354. This plasmid carries two missense mutations that cause K442R and P663L in the amino acid sequence of hPMCA4b. The depositing lab did not notice any functional consequences in the assays they performed. However, these were mostly concerned with membrane localization and did not include any enzymatic functional studies. Thus, it is not know whether (and how) these two mutations affect the calcium-pumping enzymatic function of the encoded GFP-hPMCA4b protein.
How to cite: EGFP-hPMCA4b was a gift from Emanuel Strehler (Addgene plasmid # 47589 ; http://n2t.net/addgene:47589 ; RRID:Addgene_47589)
