[The description below was written by a language model from this plasmid's Addgene catalogue record and pLannotate feature annotations shown in this document.]
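Description:
EGFP-hPMCA4b is a mammalian expression plasmid built on the Clontech pEGFP-C2 backbone that produces human plasma membrane Ca2+-ATPase isoform 4, splice variant x/b (ATP2B4), as a fusion with EGFP at its N terminus. The sequenced record is about 8.4 kb. Transcription is driven by the human cytomegalovirus immediate early enhancer and promoter. The EGFP open reading frame is followed by a short remnant of the multiple cloning site and then the roughly 3.6 kb PMCA4 coding sequence, which begins at the second codon (Thr) so that the pump is read in frame with the fluorescent protein. The insert was placed at a single XhoI site, which is retained on both sides, and the transcript ends at the SV40 polyadenylation signal.

The plasmid replicates in E. coli from a high-copy ColE1/pUC-type origin and also carries an f1 origin. A single Tn5 NeoR/KanR gene serves both hosts: a bacterial bla promoter gives kanamycin resistance in bacteria, while the adjacent SV40 early promoter and the HSV TK poly(A) signal allow G418 selection of transfected mammalian cells. The short large T antigen, ble and bGH annotations are partial fragment matches rather than functional elements.

The encoded pump carries two missense changes. One is K442R; the other is listed as P673L in the mutation field but as P663L in the depositor's comments, a discrepancy the record does not resolve. The depositor saw no effect in its assays, which mainly examined membrane localization, and the impact on calcium-pumping activity is untested. The construct therefore suits live-cell imaging of PMCA4b targeting and distribution, consistent with the associated work on PMCA membrane targeting, better than enzymatic studies.
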