Features (pLannotate 1.2.2; 16 found; start..end, strand, type, name):
     61..364     +  enhancer       CMV enhancer: human cytomegalovirus immediate early enhancer
    365..568     +  promoter       CMV promoter: human cytomegalovirus (CMV) immediate early promoter
    613..1329    +  CDS            EGFP: EGFP is a basic (constitutively fluorescent) green fluorescent protein published in 1996, derived from Aequorea victoria. It is reported to be a rapidly-maturing weak dimer with moderate acid sensitivity.
   1335..1352    +  misc_feature   MCS (fragment): multiple cloning site
   1354..4965    +  CDS            ATP2B4: AT2B4_HUMAN - Also known as ATP2B2, MXRA1. Experimental evidence at protein level: Swiss-Prot protein existence level 1. Calcium/calmodulin-regulated and magnesium-dependent enzyme that catalyzes the hydrolysis of ATP coupled with the transport of calcium out of the cell (PubMed:8530416). By regulating sperm cell calcium homeostasis, may play a role in sperm motility (By similarity). From Homo sapiens (Human).
   4969..5021    +  misc_feature   MCS: multiple cloning site
   5038..5122    +  CDS            large T antigen (fragment): large T antigen from SV40 (simian virus 40)
   5145..5266    +  polyA_signal   SV40 poly(A) signal: SV40 polyadenylation signal
   5300..5728    -  rep_origin     f1 ori (sequence partly withheld): f1 bacteriophage origin of replication; arrow indicates direction of (+) strand synthesis
   5755..5859    +  promoter       AmpR promoter: bla
   5861..6218    +  promoter       SV40 promoter: SV40 enhancer and early promoter
   6253..7047    +  CDS            NeoR/KanR: aminoglycoside phosphotransferase from Tn5; aph(3')-II (or nptII); confers resistance to neomycin, kanamycin, and G418 (Geneticin®)
   7068..7220    +  CDS            ble (fragment): BLE_KLEPN - Experimental evidence at protein level: Swiss-Prot protein existence level 1. Binding protein with a strong affinity to the bleomycin family of antibiotics. Binds to CL990; an antimitotic-antibiotic compound. From Klebsiella pneumoniae.
   7279..7326    +  polyA_signal   HSV TK poly(A) signal: herpes simplex virus thymidine kinase polyadenylation signal (Cole and Stacy, 1985)
   7417..7433    -  polyA_signal   bGH poly(A) signal (fragment): bovine growth hormone polyadenylation signal
   7655..8243    +  rep_origin     ori: high-copy-number ColE1/pMB1/pBR322/pUC origin of replication
>Addgene plasmid #47589 | EGFP-hPMCA4b | addgene full sequence | sequence record 356971 | Addgene NGS Result
TAGTTATTAATAGTAATCAATTACGGGGTCATTAGTTCATAGCCCATATATGGAGTTCCGCGTTACATAA
CTTACGGTAAATGGCCCGCCTGGCTGACCGCCCAACGACCCCCGCCCATTGACGTCAATAATGACGTATG
TTCCCATAGTAACGCCAATAGGGACTTTCCATTGACGTCAATGGGTGGAGTATTTACGGTAAACTGCCCA
CTTGGCAGTACATCAAGTGTATCATATGCCAAGTACGCCCCCTATTGACGTCAATGACGGTAAATGGCCC
GCCTGGCATTATGCCCAGTACATGACCTTATGGGACTTTCCTACTTGGCAGTACATCTACGTATTAGTCA
TCGCTATTACCATGGTGATGCGGTTTTGGCAGTACATCAATGGGCGTGGATAGCGGTTTGACTCACGGGG
ATTTCCAAGTCTCCACCCCATTGACGTCAATGGGAGTTTGTTTTGGCACCAAAATCAACGGGACTTTCCA
AAATGTCGTAACAACTCCGCCCCATTGACGCAAATGGGCGGTAGGCGTGTACGGTGGGAGGTCTATATAA
GCAGAGCTGGTTTAGTGAACCGTCAGATCCGCTAGCGCTACCGGTCGCCACCATGGTGAGCAAGGGCGAG
GAGCTGTTCACCGGGGTGGTGCCCATCCTGGTCGAGCTGGACGGCGACGTAAACGGCCACAAGTTCAGCG
TGTCCGGCGAGGGCGAGGGCGATGCCACCTACGGCAAGCTGACCCTGAAGTTCATCTGCACCACCGGCAA
GCTGCCCGTGCCCTGGCCCACCCTCGTGACCACCCTGACCTACGGCGTGCAGTGCTTCAGCCGCTACCCC
GACCACATGAAGCAGCACGACTTCTTCAAGTCCGCCATGCCCGAAGGCTACGTCCAGGAGCGCACCATCT
TCTTCAAGGACGACGGCAACTACAAGACCCGCGCCGAGGTGAAGTTCGAGGGCGACACCCTGGTGAACCG
CATCGAGCTGAAGGGCATCGACTTCAAGGAGGACGGCAACATCCTGGGGCACAAGCTGGAGTACAACTAC
AACAGCCACAACGTCTATATCATGGCCGACAAGCAGAAGAACGGCATCAAGGTGAACTTCAAGATCCGCC
ACAACATCGAGGACGGCAGCGTGCAGCTCGCCGACCACTACCAGCAGAACACCCCCATCGGCGACGGCCC
CGTGCTGCTGCCCGACAACCACTACCTGAGCACCCAGTCCGCCCTGAGCAAAGACCCCAACGAGAAGCGC
GATCACATGGTCCTGCTGGAGTTCGTGACCGCCGCCGGGATCACTCTCGGCATGGACGAGCTGTACAAGT
CCGGCCGGACTCAGATCTCGAGAACGAACCCATCAGACCGTGTCTTGCCTGCCAACTCGATGGCCGAGAG
CCGTGAAGGGGACTTTGGCTGCACAGTAATGGAACTGAGGAAGCTCATGGAGCTGCGTTCGAGGGATGCA
CTGACCCAGATTAATGTCCACTATGGAGGTGTACAGAATCTCTGCAGTAGACTGAAAACCTCCCCTGTGG
AAGGTCTGTCTGGGAACCCTGCAGATCTGGAGAAACGTAGGCAGGTGTTTGGACACAACGTGATCCCCCC
CAAAAAGCCCAAGACTTTCTTAGAATTAGTGTGGGAAGCTCTTCAAGATGTCACGCTCATCATCCTGGAG
ATTGCAGCCATCATCTCCCTGGTCCTGTCCTTTTATCGCCCTGCTGGTGAAGAAAATGAACTGTGTGGTC
AAGTCGCAACTACCCCAGAAGATGAAAATGAGGCACAAGCTGGCTGGATTGAGGGGGCAGCCATCCTTTT
CTCAGTGATCATCGTGGTGTTAGTGACTGCCTTTAATGATTGGAGCAAAGAGAAGCAATTCCGGGGGCTG
CAGTGCCGCATTGAACAGGAGCAAAAGTTCTCCATCATCCGAAACGGTCAACTCATCCAGCTCCCTGTGG
CTGAGATTGTGGTTGGTGATATTGCCCAAGTCAAATACGGTGATCTGCTGCCTGCAGATGGAATCCTGAT
CCAAGGGAATGATCTGAAGATTGATGAGAGCTCTCTGACAGGGGAATCTGACCATGTCAAGAAGTCCCTG
GACAAAGACCCCATGTTGCTCTCAGGGACCCATGTCATGGAAGGTTCTGGCCGGATGGTGGTGACAGCTG
TTGGTGTCAACTCTCAGACTGGAATCATCCTTACTCTCTTGGGGGTCAATGAGGATGACGAAGGGGAGAA
AAAGAAGAAAGGTAAAAAACAAGGAGTCCCTGAAAATCGCAACAAAGCAAAGACCCAAGACGGAGTGGCC
CTGGAAATCCAGCCACTCAACAGCCAGGAGGGAATCGACAATGAGGAAAAGGACAAGAAGGCAGTCAAGG
TGCCTAAAAAGGAGAAGTCAGTGCTGCAGGGCAAGCTGACTCGCCTGGCTGTTCAGATTGGGAAAGCCGG
TCTGCTCATGTCTGCTCTCACGGTTTTCATCCTGATTCTATACTTTGTGATTGACAACTTTGTGATAAAT
CGCAGACCATGGCTCCCTGAGTGTACTCCCATCTACATCCAGTACTTTGTCAAGTTCTTCATCATCGGCA
TCACTGTACTGGTGGTGGCTGTGCCAGAGGGGCTGCCTCTGGCTGTCACCATCTCGCTGGCCTACTCTGT
GAAGAAAATGATGAGAGACAATAACCTAGTACGGCACTTGGATGCTTGTGAGACCATGGGCAACGCCACC
GCCATCTGCTCTGATAAGACAGGCACGTTGACCATGAACCGCATGACTGTGGTACAAGCTTATATTGGGG
GCATCCATTACCGTCAAATCCCAAGCCCTGATGTCTTCCTGCCCAAAGTCCTGGACCTCATTGTCAATGG
CATTTCTATCAACAGTGCTTATACCTCCAAGATTCTGCCTCCAGAGAAGGAGGGAGGCCTGCCTCGGCAG
GTGGGCAACAAGACCGAGTGTGCTCTGCTAGGCTTTGTCACAGATCTGAAGCAGGATTATCAGGCTGTGC
GTAATGAAGTGCCCGAGGAGAAGCTCTACAAGGTGTACACCTTTAACTCAGTGCGCAAGTCAATGAGCAC
CGTCATCAGGAATCCCAACGGTGGCTTCCGTATGTACAGCAAGGGCGCCTCTGAGATCATCTTGCGCAAG
TGTAATCGAATCCTGGACCGGAAAGGGGAAGCAGTGCCATTCAAGAATAAAGACAGAGATGATATGGTAC
GCACTGTCATCGAGCCCATGGCCTGTGATGGACTCCGGACTATCTGCATAGCTTACCGGGACTTCGATGA
CACAGAGCCCTCTTGGGACAATGAGAATGAGATCCTCACCGAACTGACCTGTATCGCGGTGGTGGGCATT
GAGGACCTTGTGCGCCCAGAGGTGCCAGATGCTATTGCCAAATGCAAACAAGCTGGCATTACTGTCAGAA
TGGTGACAGGTGACAACATCAACACAGCCCGGGCCATTGCCACCAAATGTGGCATTCTGACACCTGGGGA
TGACTTCCTGTGCTTAGAAGGCAAAGAATTCAACCGGCTCATCCGCAACGAGAAAGGCGAGGTAGAGCAA
GAAAAGCTGGACAAGATCTGGCCTAAGCTTCGGGTCCTGGCGCGATCTTCTCCCACTGACAAGCACACCC
TGGTGAAAGGCATAATTGACAGCACTGTTGGGGAACACCGGCAGGTCGTGGCTGTCACTGGTGATGGCAC
AAATGACGGGCCTGCTCTGAAGAAAGCGGATGTTGGTTTTGCCATGGGCATCGCAGGCACAGATGTAGCA
AAGGAGGCTTCAGACATCATCCTAACAGATGACAACTTCACCAGCATTGTGAAGGCAGTGATGTGGGGAC
GAAATGTCTATGACAGCATCTCCAAGTTCCTGCAGTTCCAGCTCACTGTCAATGTGGTGGCCGTGATTGT
AGCCTTCACTGGAGCCTGTATCACTCAGGATTCCCCATTGAAAGCTGTGCAGATGTTGTGGGTTAATCTG
ATCATGGACACTTTTGCTTCATTGGCCCTGGCCACAGAGCCCCCTACGGAATCTCTGTTGAAGCGGCGCC
CCTATGGCCGAAATAAGCCTCTGATCTCACGCACTATGATGAAGAACATCTTGGGCCATGCATTCTATCA
GCTCATTGTCATCTTTATCCTTGTCTTTGCGGGTGAGAAATTCTTTGATATTGATAGTGGGAGGAAGGCA
CCTCTACATTCACCACCCAGCCAGCACTATACCATTGTTTTTAACACCTTCGTGCTGATGCAGCTCTTCA
ATGAAATCAACTCCCGAAAGATCCATGGAGAGAAGAACGTCTTTTCAGGCATCTACCGCAACATTATCTT
CTGCTCTGTAGTCTTGGGCACATTCATCTGCCAGATTTTCATCGTGGAATTTGGGGGTAAACCCTTCAGT
TGTACAAGCCTCAGCCTGTCTCAGTGGCTGTGGTGTCTCTTCATTGGGATTGGAGAACTTCTGTGGGGCC
AGTTCATCTCCGCAATACCTACCCGATCCCTGAAGTTCCTGAAGGAGGCTGGGCATGGCACCACCAAAGA
GGAGATCACCAAGGATGCCGAGGGACTGGATGAGATTGACCATGCTGAGATGGAGCTGCGCCGAGGCCAG
ATCCTCTGGTTCCGGGGCCTGAACCGGATCCAGACTCAGATCAAAGTGGTCAAAGCGTTCCATAGTTCCC
TCCACGAAAGCATTCAGAAACCCTACAACCAAAAGTCCATCCACAGCTTCATGACCCACCCTGAATTCGC
CATAGAGGAGGAGTTGCCACGAACACCACTCCTGGATGAGGAAGAGGAGGAAAATCCTGACAAGGCTTCT
AAGTTTGGGACTAGGGTGCTCCTGTTGGATGGTGAGGTCACTCCATATGCCAATACAAACAACAATGCGG
TGGATTGCAACCAAGTGCAGCTCCCCCAGTCGGACAGCTCTCTACAGAGCCTAGAGACATCAGTTTGACT
CGAGCTCAAGCTTCGAATTCTGCAGTCGACGGTACCGCGGGCCCGGGATCCACCGGATCTAGATAACTGA
TCATAATCAGCCATACCACATTTGTAGAGGTTTTACTTGCTTTAAAAAACCTCCCACACCTCCCCCTGAA
CCTGAAACATAAAATGAATGCAATTGTTGTTGTTAACTTGTTTATTGCAGCTTATAATGGTTACAAATAA
AGCAATAGCATCACAAATTTCACAAATAAAGCATTTTTTTCACTGCATTCTAGTTGTGGTTTGTCCAAAC
TCATCAATGTATCTTAACGCGTAAATTGTAAGCGTTAATATTTTGTTAAAATTCGCGTTAAATTTTTGTT
AAATCAGCTCATTTTTTAACCAATAGGCCGAAATCGGCAAAATCCCTTATAAATCAAAAGAATAGACCGA
GATAGGGT
[37 nt withheld, positions 5399-5435]
AAAGAACGTGGACTCCAACGTCAAAGG
[49 nt withheld, positions 5463-5511]
T
[91 nt withheld, positions 5513-5603]
G
[124 nt withheld, positions 5605-5728]
CAGGTGGCACTTTTCGGGGAAATGTGCGCGGAACCCCTATTTGTTTATTTTTCTAAATACATTCAAATAT
GTATCCGCTCATGAGACAATAACCCTGATAAATGCTTCAATAATATTGAAAAAGGAAGAGTCCTGAGGCG
GAAAGAACCAGCTGTGGAATGTGTGTCAGTTAGGGTGTGGAAAGTCCCCAGGCTCCCCAGCAGGCAGAAG
TATGCAAAGCATGCATCTCAATTAGTCAGCAACCAGGTGTGGAAAGTCCCCAGGCTCCCCAGCAGGCAGA
AGTATGCAAAGCATGCATCTCAATTAGTCAGCAACCATAGTCCCGCCCCTAACTCCGCCCATCCCGCCCC
TAACTCCGCCCAGTTCCGCCCATTCTCCGCCCCATGGCTGACTAATTTTTTTTATTTATGCAGAGGCCGA
GGCCGCCTCGGCCTCTGAGCTATTCCAGAAGTAGTGAGGAGGCTTTTTTGGAGGCCTAGGCTTTTGCAAA
GATCGATCAAGAGACAGGATGAGGATCGTTTCGCATGATTGAACAAGATGGATTGCACGCAGGTTCTCCG
GCCGCTTGGGTGGAGAGGCTATTCGGCTATGACTGGGCACAACAGACAATCGGCTGCTCTGATGCCGCCG
TGTTCCGGCTGTCAGCGCAGGGGCGCCCGGTTCTTTTTGTCAAGACCGACCTGTCCGGTGCCCTGAATGA
ACTGCAAGACGAGGCAGCGCGGCTATCGTGGCTGGCCACGACGGGCGTTCCTTGCGCAGCTGTGCTCGAC
GTTGTCACTGAAGCGGGAAGGGACTGGCTGCTATTGGGCGAAGTGCCGGGGCAGGATCTCCTGTCATCTC
ACCTTGCTCCTGCCGAGAAAGTATCCATCATGGCTGATGCAATGCGGCGGCTGCATACGCTTGATCCGGC
TACCTGCCCATTCGACCACCAAGCGAAACATCGCATCGAGCGAGCACGTACTCGGATGGAAGCCGGTCTT
GTCGATCAGGATGATCTGGACGAAGAGCATCAGGGGCTCGCGCCAGCCGAACTGTTCGCCAGGCTCAAGG
CGAGCATGCCCGACGGCGAGGATCTCGTCGTGACCCATGGCGATGCCTGCTTGCCGAATATCATGGTGGA
AAATGGCCGCTTTTCTGGATTCATCGACTGTGGCCGGCTGGGTGTGGCGGACCGCTATCAGGACATAGCG
TTGGCTACCCGTGATATTGCTGAAGAGCTTGGCGGCGAATGGGCTGACCGCTTCCTCGTGCTTTACGGTA
TCGCCGCTCCCGATTCGCAGCGCATCGCCTTCTATCGCCTTCTTGACGAGTTCTTCTGAGCGGGACTCTG
GGGTTCGAAATGACCGACCAAGCGACGCCCAACCTGCCATCACGAGATTTCGATTCCACCGCCGCCTTCT
ATGAAAGGTTGGGCTTCGGAATCGTTTTCCGGGACGCCGGCTGGATGATCCTCCAGCGCGGGGATCTCAT
GCTGGAGTTCTTCGCCCACCCTAGGGGGAGGCTAACTGAAACACGGAAGGAGACAATACCGGAAGGAACC
CGCGCTATGACGGCAATAAAAAGACAGAATAAAACGCACGGTGTTGGGTCGTTTGTTCATAAACGCGGGG
TTCGGTCCCAGGGCTGGCACTCTGTCGATACCCCACCGAGACCCCATTGGGGCCAATACGCCCGCGTTTC
TTCCTTTTCCCCACCCCACCCCCCAAGTTCGGGTGAAGGCCCAGGGCTCGCAGCCAACGTCGGGGCGGCA
GGCCCTGCCATAGCCTCAGGTTACTCATATATACTTTAGATTGATTTAAAACTTCATTTTTAATTTAAAA
GGATCTAGGTGAAGATCCTTTTTGATAATCTCATGACCAAAATCCCTTAACGTGAGTTTTCGTTCCACTG
AGCGTCAGACCCCGTAGAAAAGATCAAAGGATCTTCTTGAGATCCTTTTTTTCTGCGCGTAATCTGCTGC
TTGCAAACAAAAAAACCACCGCTACCAGCGGTGGTTTGTTTGCCGGATCAAGAGCTACCAACTCTTTTTC
CGAAGGTAACTGGCTTCAGCAGAGCGCAGATACCAAATACTGTTCTTCTAGTGTAGCCGTAGTTAGGCCA
CCACTTCAAGAACTCTGTAGCACCGCCTACATACCTCGCTCTGCTAATCCTGTTACCAGTGGCTGCTGCC
AGTGGCGATAAGTCGTGTCTTACCGGGTTGGACTCAAGACGATAGTTACCGGATAAGGCGCAGCGGTCGG
GCTGAACGGGGGGTTCGTGCACACAGCCCAGCTTGGAGCGAACGACCTACACCGAACTGAGATACCTACA
GCGTGAGCTATGAGAAAGCGCCACGCTTCCCGAAGGGAGAAAGGCGGACAGGTATCCGGTAAGCGGCAGG
GTCGGAACAGGAGAGCGCACGAGGGAGCTTCCAGGGGGAAACGCCTGGTATCTTTATAGTCCTGTCGGGT
TTCGCCACCTCTGACTTGAGCGTCGATTTTTGTGATGCTCGTCAGGGGGGCGGAGCCTATGGAAAAACGC
CAGCAACGCGGCCTTTTTACGGTTCCTGGCCTTTTGCTGGCCTTTTGCTCACATGTTCTTTCCTGCGTTA
TCCCCTGATTCTGTGGATAACCGTATTACCGCCATGCAT
