>Addgene plasmid #47589 | EGFP-hPMCA4b | addgene partial sequence | sequence record 69421 | SV40pA-R 5'-GAAATTTGTGATGCTATTGC-3'
ACAACAACAATTGCATTCATTTTATGTTTCAGGTTCAGGGGGAGGTGTGGGAGGTTTTTTAAAGCAAGTA
AAACCTCTACAAATGTGGTATGGCTGATTATGATCAGTTATCTAGATCCGGTGGATCCCGGGCCCGCGGT
ACCGTCGACTGCAGAATTCGAAGCTTGAGCTCGAGTCAAACTGATGTCTCTAGGCTCTGTAGAGAGCTGT
CCGACTGGGGGAGCTGCACTTGGTTGCAATCCACCGCATTGTTGTTTGTATTGGCATATGGAGTGACCTC
ACCATCCAACAGGAGCACCCTAGTCCCAAACTTAGAAGCCTTGTCAGGATTTTCCTCCTCTTCCTCATCC
AGGAGTGGTGTTCGTGGCAACTCCTCCTCTATGGCGAATTCAGGGTGGGTCATGAAGCTGTGGATGGACT
TTTGGTTGTAGGGTTTCTGAATGCTTTCGTGGAGGGAACTATGGAACGCTTTGACCACTTTGATCTGAGT
CTGGATCCGGTTCAGGCCCCGGAACCAGAGGATCTGGCCTCGGCGCAGCTCCATCTCAGCATGGTCAATC
TCATCCAGTCCCTCGGCATCCTTGGTGATCTCCTCTTTGGTGGTGCCATGCCCAGCCTCCTTCAGGAACT
TCAGGGATCGGGTAGGTATTGCGGAGATGAACTGGCCCCACAGAAGTTCTCCAATCCCAATGAAGAGACA
CCACAGCCACTGAGACAGGCTGAGGCTTGTACAACTGAAGGGTTTACCCCCAAATTCCACGATGAAAATC
TGGCAGATGAATGTGCCCAAGACTACAGAGCAGAAGATAATGTTGCGGTAGATGCCTGAAAA
