>Addgene plasmid #47589 | EGFP-hPMCA4b | addgene partial sequence | sequence record 69426 | EGFP-C 5'-CATGGTCCTGCTGGAGTTCGTG-3'
CTGTACAAGTCCGGCCGGACTCAGATCTCGAGAACGAACCCATCAGACCGTGTCTTGCCTGCCAACTCGA
TGGCCGAGAGCCGTGAAGGGGACTTTGGCTGCACAGTAATGGAACTGAGGAAGCTCATGGAGCTGCGTTC
GAGGGATGCACTGACCCAGATTAATGTCCACTATGGAGGTGTACAGAATCTCTGCAGTAGACTGAAAACC
TCCCCTGTGGAAGGTCTGTCTGGGAACCCTGCAGATCTGGAGAAACGTAGGCAGGTGTTTGGACACAACG
TGATCCCCCCCAAAAAGCCCAAGACTTTCTTAGAATTAGTGTGGGAAGCTCTTCAAGATGTCACGCTCAT
CATCCTGGAGATTGCAGCCATCATCTCCCTGGTCCTGTCCTTTTATCGCCCTGCTGGTGAAGAAAATGAA
CTGTGTGGTCAAGTCGCAACTACCCCAGAAGATGAAAATGAGGCACAAGCTGGCTGGATTGAGGGGGCAG
CCATCCTTTTCTCAGTGATCATCGTGGTGTTAGTGACTGCCTTTAATGATTGGAGCAAAGAGAAGCAATT
CCGGGGGCTGCAGTGCCGCATTGAACAGGAGCAAAAGTTCTCCATCATCCGAAACGGTCAACTCATCCAG
CTCCCTGTGGCTGAGATTGTGGTTGGTGATATTGCCCAAGTCAAATACGGTGATCTGCTGCCTGCAGATG
GAATCCTGATCCAAGGGAATGATCTGAAGATTGATGAGAGCTCTCTGACAGGGGAATCTGACCATGTCAA
GAAGTCCCTGGACAAAGACCCCATGTTGCTCTCAGGGACCCATGTCATGGAAGGTTCTGGCCGGATGGTG
GTGACAGCTGTTGGTGTCAACTCTCAG
